>Addgene plasmid #202997 | Salsa-BC156-P2E12 | addgene full sequence | sequence record 421354 | Addgene NGS Result
AGCGCCCAATACGCAAACCGCCTCTCCCCGCGCGTTGGCCGATTCATTAATGCAGTCGAGGGATCTCCAT
AAGAGAAGAGGGACAGCTATGACTGGGAGTAGTCAGGAGAGGAGGAAAAATCTGGCTAGTAAAACATGTA
AGGAAAATTTTAGGGATGTTAAAGAAAAAAATAACACAAAACAAAATATAAAAAAAATCTAACCTCAAGT
CAAGGCTTTTCTATGGAATAAGGAATGGACAGCAGGGGGCTGTTTCATATACTGATGACCTCTTTATAGC
CAACCTTTGTTCATGGCAGCCAGCATATGGGCATATGTTGCCAAACTCTAAACCAAATACTCATTCTGAT
GTTTTAAATGATTTGCCCTCCCATATGTCCTTCCGAGTGAGAGACACAAAAAATTCCAACACACTATTGC
AATGAAAATAAATTTCCTTTATTAGCCAGAAGTCAGATGCTCAAGGGGCTTCATGATGTCCCCATAATTT
TTGGCAGAGGGAAAAAGATCGATCTCAGTGGTATTTGTGAGCCAGGGCATTGGCCACACCAGCCACCACC
TTCTGATAGGCAGCCTGCACCTGAGGAGTGAATTCTTTGCCAAAATGATGAGACAGCACAACAACCAGCA
CGTTGCCCAGGAGCTGTAGGAAAGAGAAGAAGGCATGAACATGGTTAGCAGAGGGGCCCGGTTTGGACTC
AGAGTATTTTATCCTCATCTCAAACAGTGTATATCATTGTAACCATAAAGAGAAAGGCAGGATGATGACC
AGGGTGTAGTTGTTTCTACCAATAAGAATATTTCCACGCCAGCCAGAATTTATATGCAGAAATATTCTAC
CTTATCATTTAATTATAACAATTGTTCTCTAAAACTGTGCTGAAGTACAATATAATATACCCTGATTGCC
TTGAAAAAAAAGTGATTAGAGAAAGTACTTACAATCTGACAAATAAACAAAAGTGAATTTAAAAATTCGT
TACAAATGCAAGCTAAAGTTTAACGAAAAAGTTACAGAAAATGAAAAGAAAATAAGAGGAGACAATGGTT
GTCAACAGAGTAGAAAGTGAAAGAAACAAAATTATCATGAGGGTCCATGGTGATACAAGGGACATCTTCC
CATTCTAAACAACACCCTGAAAACTTTGCCCCCTCCATATAACATGAATTTTACAATAGCGAAAAAGAAA
GAACAATCAAGGGTCCCCAAACTCACCCTGAAGTTCTCAGCTCTAGAGATATCGTCGAGGCCGCGCTAGC
GTTTAAACTGTCGACCTTAATTAAGAGATCTGCTCGAGGCGCGTCAGCTGACTAGAGGATCCCCGGGTAC
CGAGCTCGAATTCGGGGCCGCGGAGGCTGGATCGGTCCCGGTGTCTTCTATGGAGGTCAAAACAGCGTGG
ATGGCGTCTCCAGGCGATCTGACGGTTCACTAAACGAGCTCTGCTTATATAGGCCTCCCACCGTACACGC
CTACCTCGACCCGGGTACCGAGCTCGACTTTCACTTTTCTCTATCACTGATAGGGAGTGGTAAACTCGAC
TTTCACTTTTCTCTATCACTGATAGGGAGTGGTAAACTCGACTTTCACTTTTCTCTATCACTGATAGGGA
GTGGTAAACTCGACTTTCACTTTTCTCTATCACTGATAGGGAGTGGTAAACTCGACTTTCACTTTTCTCT
ATCACTGATAGGGAGTGGTAAACTCGACCTATATAAGCAGAGCTCGTTTAGTGAACCGTCAGATCGCCTG
GAGACGCCATCCACGCTGTTTTGACCTCCATAGAAGACACCGGGACCGATCCAGCCTCCGCGGCCCCGAA
TTCCTGCAGCGGCCGCTCTAGAACTAGTGGATCCCCGCGGATGGTGAGCAAGGGCGAGGAGCTGTTCACC
GGGGTGGTGCCCATCCTGGTCGAGCTGGACGGCGACGTAAACGGCCACAAGTTCAGCGTGTCCGGCGAGG
GCGAGGGCGATGCCACCTACGGCAAGCTGACCCTGAAGTTCATCTGCACCACCGGCAAGCTGCCCGTGCC
CTGGCCCACCCTCGTGACCACCCTGACCTACGGCGTGCAGTGCTTCAGCCGCTACCCCGACCACATGAAG
CAGCACGACTTCTTCAAGTCCGCCATGCCCGAAGGCTACGTCCAGGAGCGCACCATCTTCTTCAAGGACG
ACGGCAACTACAAGACCCGCGCCGAGGTGAAGTTCGAGGGCGACACCCTGGTGAACCGCATCGAGCTGAA
GGGCATCGACTTCAAGGAGGACGGCAACATCCTGGGGCACAAGCTGGAGTACAACTACAACAGCCACAAC
GTCTATATCATGGCCGACAAGCAGAAGAACGGCATCAAGGTGAACTTCAAGATCCGCCACAACATCGAGG
ACGGCAGCGTGCAGCTCGCCGACCACTACCAGCAGAACACCCCCATCGGCGACGGCCCCGTGCTGCTGCC
CGACAACCACTACCTGAGCACCCAGTCCGCCCTGAGCAAAGACCCCAACGAGAAGCGCGATCACATGGTC
CTGCTGGAGTTCGTGACCGCCGCCGGGATCACTCTCGGCATGGACGAGCTGTACAAGTAATTGTCAAAAG
GAATTCGATATCAAGCTTGTCGACCTAGTTCTAGAGGATCCAGACATGATAAGATACATTGATGAGTTTG
GACAAACCACAACTAGAATGCAGTGAAAAAAATGCTTTATTTGTGAAATTTGTGATGCTATTGCTTTATT
TGTAACCATTATAAGCTGCAATAAACAAGTTAACAACAACAATTGCATTCATTTTATGTTTCAGGTTCAG
GGGGAGGTGTGGGAGGTTTTTTAAAGCAAGTAAAACCTCTACAAATGTGGTATGGCTGATTATGATCCTG
CAAGCCTCGTCGTCCTGGCCGGACCACGCTATCTGTGCAAGGTCCCCGGCCCCGGACGCGCGCTCCATGA
GCAGAGCGCCCGCCGCCGAGGCGAAGACTCGGGCGGCGCCCTGCCCGTCCCACCAGGTCAACAGGCGGTA
ACCGGCCTCTTCATCGGGAATGCGCGCGACCTTCAGCATCGCCGGCATGTCCCCCTGGCGGACGGGAAGT
ATCCAGCTCGACCAAGCTGGCCGCGTCGAGTGAAGACGAAAGGGCCTCGTGATACGCCTATTTTTATAGG
TTAATGTCATGATAATAATGGTTTCTTAGACGTCAGGTGGCACTTTTCGGGGAAATGTGCGCGGAACCCC
TATTTGTTTATTTTTCTAAATACATTCAAATATGTATCCGCTCATGAGACAATAACCCTGATAAATGCTT
CAATAATATTGAAAAAGGAAGAGTATGAGTATTCAACATTTCCGTGTCGCCCTTATTCCCTTTTTTGCGG
CATTTTGCCTTCCTGTTTTTGCTCACCCAGAAACGCTGGTGAAAGTAAAAGATGCTGAAGATCAGTTGGG
TGCACGAGTGGGTTACATCGAACTGGATCTCAACAGCGGTAAGATCCTTGAGAGTTTTCGCCCCGAAGAA
CGTTTTCCAATGATGAGCACTTTTAAAGTTCTGCTATGTGGCGCGGTATTATCCCGTGTTGACGCCGGGC
AAGAGCAACTCGGTCGCCGCATACACTATTCTCAGAATGACTTGGTTGAGTACTCACCAGTCACAGAAAA
GCATCTTACGGATGGCATGACAGTAAGAGAATTATGCAGTGCTGCCATAACCATGAGTGATAACACTGCG
GCCAACTTACTTCTGACAACGATCGGAGGACCGAAGGAGCTAACCGCTTTTTTGCACAACATGGGGGATC
ATGTAACTCGCCTTGATCGTTGGGAACCGGAGCTGAATGAAGCCATACCAAACGACGAGCGTGACACCAC
GATGCCTGTAGCAATGGCAACAACGTTGCGCAAACTATTAACTGGCGAACTACTTACTCTAGCTTCCCGG
CAACAATTAATAGACTGGATGGAGGCGGATAAAGTTGCAGGACCACTTCTGCGCTCGGCCCTTCCGGCTG
GCTGGTTTATTGCTGATAAATCTGGAGCCGGTGAGCGTGGGTCTCGCGGTATCATTGCAGCACTGGGGCC
AGATGGTAAGCCCTCCCGTATCGTAGTTATCTACACGACGGGGAGTCAGGCAACTATGGATGAACGAAAT
AGACAGATCGCTGAGATAGGTGCCTCACTGATTAAGCATTGGTAACTGTCAGACCAAGTTTACTCATATA
TACTTTAGATTGATTTAAAACTTCATTTTTAATTTAAAAGGATCTAGGTGAAGATCCTTTTTGATAATCT
CATGACCAAAATCCCTTAACGTGAGTTTTCGTTCCACTGAGCGTCAGACCCCGTAGAAAAGATCAAAGGA
TCTTCTTGAGATCCTTTTTTTCTGCGCGTAATCTGCTGCTTGCAAACAAAAAAACCACCGCTACCAGCGG
TGGTTTGTTTGCCGGATCAAGAGCTACCAACTCTTTTTCCGAAGGTAACTGGCTTCAGCAGAGCGCAGAT
ACCAAATACTGTTCTTCTAGTGTAGCCGTAGTTAGGCCACCACTTCAAGAACTCTGTAGCACCGCCTACA
TACCTCGCTCTGCTAATCCTGTTACCAGTGGCTGCTGCCAGTGGCGATAAGTCGTGTCTTACCGGGTTGG
ACTCAAGACGATAGTTACCGGATAAGGCGCAGCGGTCGGGCTGAACGGGGGGTTCGTGCACACAGCCCAG
CTTGGAGCGAACGACCTACACCGAACTGAGATACCTACAGCGTGAGCTATGAGAAAGCGCCACGCTTCCC
GAAGGGAGAAAGGCGGACAGGTATCCGGTAAGCGGCAGGGTCGGAACAGGAGAGCGCACGAGGGAGCTTC
CAGGGGGAAACGCCTGGTATCTTTATAGTCCTGTCGGGTTTCGCCACCTCTGACTTGAGCGTCGATTTTT
GTGATGCTCGTCAGGGGGGCGGAGCCTATGGAAAAACGCCAGCAACGCGGCCTTTTTACGGTTCCTGGCC
TTTTGCTGGCCTTTTGCTCACATGTTCTTTCCTGCGTTATCCCCTGATTCTGTGGATAACCGTATTACCG
CCTTTGAGTGAGCTGATACCGCTCGCCGCAGCCGAACGACCGAGCGCAGCGAGTCAGTGAGCGAGGAAGC
GGAAG
Features (pLannotate 1.2.2; 17 found; start..end, strand, type, name):
      2..55      +  CDS            lacI (fragment): lac repressor; lacI; The lac repressor binds to the lac operator to inhibit transcription in E. coli. This inhibition can be relieved by adding lactose or isopropyl-β-D-thiogalactopyranoside (IPTG).
    388..443     -  polyA_signal   β-globin poly(A) signal: rabbit β-globin polyadenylation signal (Gil and Proudfoot, 1987)
    518..640     -  CDS            HBB: HBB_COLGU - Experimental evidence at transcript level: Swiss-Prot protein existence level 2. Involved in oxygen transport from the lung to the various peripheral tissues. From Colobus guereza (Mantled guereza) (Eastern black-and-white colobus monkey).
    644..1216    -  intron         β-globin intron: intron from rabbit β-globin gene
   1312..1343    -  misc_feature   MCS (fragment): pUC18/19 multiple cloning site
   1437..1475    -  promoter       minimal CMV promoter: human cytomegalovirus (CMV) immediate early promoter
   1493..1708    -  protein_bind   tetracycline response element (fragment): contains seven copies of the tetracycline operator tetO tetracycline repressor TetR
   1708..1753    +  promoter       TRE3GV promoter (fragment): 3rd-generation Tet-responsive promoter that can be activated by binding of Tet-On® 3G, optimized for retroviral and lentiviral vectors
   1829..1856    +  misc_feature   MCS (fragment): pBluescript multiple cloning site
   1861..2580    +  CDS            EGFP: the original enhanced GFP (Yang et al., 1996) mammalian codon-optimized
   2589..2613    +  misc_feature   MCS (fragment): pBluescript multiple cloning site
   2627..2761    -  polyA_signal   SV40 poly(A) signal: SV40 polyadenylation signal
   2784..2867    -  CDS            large T antigen (fragment): large T antigen from SV40 (simian virus 40)
   2861..3091    -  CDS            str (fragment): STR_KLEPN - Protein inferred from homology: Swiss-Prot protein existence level 3. The aminoglycoside phosphotransferases achieve inactivation of their antibiotic substrates by phosphorylation. From Klebsiella pneumoniae.
   3210..3314    +  promoter       AmpR promoter: bla
   3315..4175    +  CDS            AmpR: β-lactamase; bla; confers resistance to ampicillin, carbenicillin, and related antibiotics
   4346..4934    +  rep_origin     ori: high-copy-number ColE1/pMB1/pBR322/pUC origin of replication
