[The description below was written by a language model from this plasmid's Addgene catalogue record and pLannotate feature annotations shown in this document.]
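Description:
Salsa-BC156-P2E12 is a 5.1 kb mammalian expression plasmid built on the pCER206 backbone. It is one member of a set of barcoded reporter plasmids for PRESTO-Salsa, a highly multiplexed screening platform for G protein-coupled receptor activation. It is propagated in E. coli at high copy from a ColE1/pUC-type origin and selected with ampicillin through the bla (AmpR) gene and its native promoter. No mammalian selection marker is annotated, which fits transient transfection use, although the record does not state this.

The payload is a synthetic insert of about 730 bp described as EGFP/BC156, placed under a tetracycline response element. The feature table shows a bidirectional Tet-responsive region. A tetO array sits between a minimal CMV promoter facing one way and a TRE3G-type promoter fragment facing the other. The forward arm drives mammalian codon-optimised EGFP. Short polylinker remnants follow the coding sequence, where the BsrGI and HindIII cloning sites indicate the barcode was introduced, and an SV40 polyadenylation signal is annotated next, though on the opposite strand. The barcode itself is not annotated as a separate feature. The reverse arm leads into a rabbit β-globin intron, a short β-globin coding remnant and the β-globin poly(A) signal, with no distinct cargo gene annotated there. Small lacI, SV40 large T and streptomycin-resistance fragments appear to be backbone remnants.

A Tet-family transactivator would induce transcription of the EGFP message carrying barcode 156. In a PRESTO-type assay, such a transactivator would typically be released on receptor activation, but the record does not describe this mechanism. Because each plasmid in the set carries its own barcode, reporter transcripts could presumably be identified and counted by sequencing in pooled samples. The suffix P2E12 may be a plate and well position, but the record does not explain it.
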