Addgene plasmid #202997: Salsa-BC156-P2E12
Purpose: Expression of barcoded reporter plasmid for PRESTO-Salsa; EGFP/BC156
Depositing lab: Noah Palm. Depositing organization: Yale University. Publication: Highly multiplexed bioactivity screening reveals human and microbiota metabolome-GPCRome interactions. Chen H, Rosen CE, Gonzalez-Hernandez JA, Song D, Potempa J, Ring AM, Palm NW. Cell. 2023 Jul 6;186(14):3095-3110.e19. doi: 10.1016/j.cell.2023.05.024. Epub 2023 Jun 14. PubMed 37321219.
Backbone
  Vector backbone: pCER206
  Vector type: Mammalian Expression
Growth in bacteria
  Bacterial resistance: Ampicillin, 100 μg/mL
  Growth temperature: 37°C
  Growth strain: DH5alpha
  Copy number: High Copy
Gene/Insert
  Gene/Insert name: EGFP/BC156
  Species: Synthetic
  Insert size (bp): 730
  Promoter: Tet Response Element (TRE)
  Cloning method: Restriction Enzyme; 5′ cloning site BsrGI (not destroyed); 3′ cloning site HindIII (not destroyed)
  Sequencing primers: 5′ Custom primer (GAAGCGCGATCACATGG)
Terms and licenses: Academic/Nonprofit Terms; Industry Terms: Not Available to Industry
How to cite: Salsa-BC156-P2E12 was a gift from Noah Palm (Addgene plasmid # 202997 ; http://n2t.net/addgene:202997 ; RRID:Addgene_202997)
