>Addgene plasmid #202997 | Salsa-BC156-P2E12 | depositor partial sequence | sequence record 393870 | BC156
TTGTCAAAAG
